>Addgene plasmid #236803 | pGL4 [luc2P/Gli-RE/Hygro] Vector | addgene full sequence | sequence record 471813 | Addgene NGS Result
GGCCTAACTGGCCGGTACCTGAGCTCGACCACCCAGACCACCCAGACCACCCAGACCACCCAGACCACCC
AGACCACCCAGACCACCCAGACCACCCACTCGAGGATATCAAGATCTGGCCTCGGCGGCCAAGCTTAGAC
ACTAGAGGGTATATAATGGAAGCTCGACTTCCAGCTTGGCAATCCGGTACTGTTGGTAAAGCCACCATGG
AAGATGCCAAAAACATTAAGAAGGGCCCAGCGCCATTCTACCCACTCGAAGACGGGACCGCCGGCGAGCA
GCTGCACAAAGCCATGAAGCGCTACGCCCTGGTGCCCGGCACCATCGCCTTTACCGACGCACATATCGAG
GTGGACATTACCTACGCCGAGTACTTCGAGATGAGCGTTCGGCTGGCAGAAGCTATGAAGCGCTATGGGC
TGAATACAAACCATCGGATCGTGGTGTGCAGCGAGAATAGCTTGCAGTTCTTCATGCCCGTGTTGGGTGC
CCTGTTCATCGGTGTGGCTGTGGCCCCAGCTAACGACATCTACAACGAGCGCGAGCTGCTGAACAGCATG
GGCATCAGCCAGCCCACCGTCGTATTCGTGAGCAAGAAAGGGCTGCAAAAGATCCTCAACGTGCAAAAGA
AGCTACCGATCATACAAAAGATCATCATCATGGATAGCAAGACCGACTACCAGGGCTTCCAAAGCATGTA
CACCTTCGTGACTTCCCATTTGCCACCCGGCTTCAACGAGTACGACTTCGTGCCCGAGAGCTTCGACCGG
GACAAAACCATCGCCCTGATCATGAACAGTAGTGGCAGTACCGGATTGCCCAAGGGCGTAGCCCTACCGC
ACCGCACCGCTTGTGTCCGATTCAGTCATGCCCGCGACCCCATCTTCGGCAACCAGATCATCCCCGACAC
CGCTATCCTCAGCGTGGTGCCATTTCACCACGGCTTCGGCATGTTCACCACGCTGGGCTACTTGATCTGC
GGCTTTCGGGTCGTGCTCATGTACCGCTTCGAGGAGGAGCTATTCTTGCGCAGCTTGCAAGACTATAAGA
TTCAATCTGCCCTGCTGGTGCCCACACTATTTAGCTTCTTCGCTAAGAGCACTCTCATCGACAAGTACGA
CCTAAGCAACTTGCACGAGATCGCCAGCGGCGGGGCGCCGCTCAGCAAGGAGGTAGGTGAGGCCGTGGCC
AAACGCTTCCACCTACCAGGCATCCGCCAGGGCTACGGCCTGACAGAAACAACCAGCGCCATTCTGATCA
CCCCCGAAGGGGACGACAAGCCTGGCGCAGTAGGCAAGGTGGTGCCCTTCTTCGAGGCTAAGGTGGTGGA
CTTGGACACCGGTAAGACACTGGGTGTGAACCAGCGCGGCGAGCTGTGCGTCCGTGGCCCCATGATCATG
AGCGGCTACGTTAACAACCCCGAGGCTACAAACGCTCTCATCGACAAGGACGGCTGGCTGCACAGCGGCG
ACATCGCCTACTGGGACGAGGACGAGCACTTCTTCATCGTGGACCGGCTGAAGAGCCTGATCAAATACAA
GGGCTACCAGGTAGCCCCAGCCGAACTGGAGAGCATCCTGCTGCAACACCCCAACATCTTCGACGCCGGG
GTCGCCGGCCTGCCCGACGACGATGCCGGCGAGCTGCCCGCCGCAGTCGTCGTGCTGGAACACGGTAAAA
CCATGACCGAGAAGGAGATCGTGGACTATGTGGCCAGCCAGGTTACAACCGCCAAGAAGCTGCGCGGTGG
TGTTGTGTTCGTGGACGAGGTGCCTAAAGGACTGACCGGCAAGTTGGACGCCCGCAAGATCCGCGAGATT
CTCATTAAGGCCAAGAAGGGCGGCAAGATCGCCGTGAATTCTCACGGCTTCCCTCCCGAGGTGGAGGAGC
AGGCCGCCGGCACCCTGCCCATGAGCTGCGCCCAGGAGAGCGGCATGGATAGACACCCTGCTGCTTGCGC
CAGCGCCAGGATCAACGTCTAAGGCCGCGACTCTAGAGTCGGGGCGGCCGGCCGCTTCGAGCAGACATGA
TAAGATACATTGATGAGTTTGGACAAACCACAACTAGAATGCAGTGAAAAAAATGCTTTATTTGTGAAAT
TTGTGATGCTATTGCTTTATTTGTAACCATTATAAGCTGCAATAAACAAGTTAACAACAACAATTGCATT
CATTTTATGTTTCAGGTTCAGGGGGAGGTGTGGGAGGTTTTTTAAAGCAAGTAAAACCTCTACAAATGTG
GTAAAATCGATAAGGATCCGTTTGCGTATTGGGCGCTCTTCCGCTGATCTGCGCAGCACCATGGCCTGAA
ATAACCTCTGAAAGAGGAACTTGGTTAGCTACCTTCTGAGGCGGAAAGAACCAGCTGTGGAATGTGTGTC
AGTTAGGGTGTGGAAAGTCCCCAGGCTCCCCAGCAGGCAGAAGTATGCAAAGCATGCATCTCAATTAGTC
AGCAACCAGGTGTGGAAAGTCCCCAGGCTCCCCAGCAGGCAGAAGTATGCAAAGCATGCATCTCAATTAG
TCAGCAACCATAGTCCCGCCCCTAACTCCGCCCATCCCGCCCCTAACTCCGCCCAGTTCCGCCCATTCTC
CGCCCCATGGCTGACTAATTTTTTTTATTTATGCAGAGGCCGAGGCCGCCTCTGCCTCTGAGCTATTCCA
GAAGTAGTGAGGAGGCTTTTTTGGAGGCCTAGGCTTTTGCAAAAAGCTCGATTCTTCTGACACTAGCGCC
ACCATGAAGAAGCCCGAACTCACCGCTACCAGCGTTGAAAAATTTCTCATCGAGAAGTTCGACAGTGTGA
GCGACCTGATGCAGTTGTCGGAGGGCGAAGAGAGCCGAGCCTTCAGCTTCGATGTCGGCGGACGCGGCTA
TGTACTGCGGGTGAATAGCTGCGCTGATGGCTTCTACAAAGACCGCTACGTGTACCGCCACTTCGCCAGC
GCTGCACTACCCATCCCCGAAGTGTTGGACATCGGCGAGTTCAGCGAGAGCCTGACATACTGCATCAGTA
GACGCGCCCAAGGCGTTACTCTCCAAGACCTCCCCGAAACAGAGCTGCCTGCTGTGTTACAGCCTGTCGC
CGAAGCTATGGATGCTATTGCCGCCGCCGACCTCAGTCAAACCAGCGGCTTCGGCCCATTCGGGCCCCAA
GGCATCGGCCAGTACACAACCTGGCGGGATTTCATTTGCGCCATTGCTGATCCCCATGTCTACCACTGGC
AGACCGTGATGGACGACACCGTGTCCGCCAGCGTAGCTCAAGCCCTGGACGAACTGATGCTGTGGGCCGA
AGACTGTCCCGAGGTGCGCCACCTCGTCCATGCCGACTTCGGCAGCAACAACGTCCTGACCGACAACGGC
CGCATCACCGCCGTAATCGACTGGTCCGAAGCTATGTTCGGGGACAGTCAGTACGAGGTGGCCAACATCT
TCTTCTGGCGGCCCTGGCTGGCTTGCATGGAGCAGCAGACTCGCTACTTCGAGCGCCGGCATCCCGAGCT
GGCCGGCAGCCCTCGTCTGCGAGCCTACATGCTGCGCATCGGCCTGGATCAGCTCTACCAGAGCCTCGTG
GACGGCAACTTCGACGATGCTGCCTGGGCTCAAGGCCGCTGCGATGCCATCGTCCGCAGCGGGGCCGGCA
CCGTCGGTCGCACACAAATCGCTCGCCGGAGCGCAGCCGTATGGACCGACGGCTGCGTCGAGGTGCTGGC
CGACAGCGGCAACCGCCGGCCCAGTACACGACCGCGCGCTAAGGAGGTAGGTCGAGTTTAAACTCTAGAA
CCGGTCATGGCCGCAATAAAATATCTTTATTTTCATTACATCTGTGTGTTGGTTTTTTGTGTGTTCGAAC
TAGATGCTGTCGACCGATGCCCTTGAGAGCCTTCAACCCAGTCAGCTCCTTCCGGTGGGCGCGGGGCATG
ACTATCGTCGCCGCACTTATGACTGTCTTCTTTATCATGCAACTCGTAGGACAGGTGCCGGCAGCGCTCT
TCCGCTTCCTCGCTCACTGACTCGCTGCGCTCGGTCGTTCGGCTGCGGCGAGCGGTATCAGCTCACTCAA
AGGCGGTAATACGGTTATCCACAGAATCAGGGGATAACGCAGGAAAGAACATGTGAGCAAAAGGCCAGCA
AAAGGCCAGGAACCGTAAAAAGGCCGCGTTGCTGGCGTTTTTCCATAGGCTCCGCCCCCCTGACGAGCAT
CACAAAAATCGACGCTCAAGTCAGAGGTGGCGAAACCCGACAGGACTATAAAGATACCAGGCGTTTCCCC
CTGGAAGCTCCCTCGTGCGCTCTCCTGTTCCGACCCTGCCGCTTACCGGATACCTGTCCGCCTTTCTCCC
TTCGGGAAGCGTGGCGCTTTCTCATAGCTCACGCTGTAGGTATCTCAGTTCGGTGTAGGTCGTTCGCTCC
AAGCTGGGCTGTGTGCACGAACCCCCCGTTCAGCCCGACCGCTGCGCCTTATCCGGTAACTATCGTCTTG
AGTCCAACCCGGTAAGACACGACTTATCGCCACTGGCAGCAGCCACTGGTAACAGGATTAGCAGAGCGAG
GTATGTAGGCGGTGCTACAGAGTTCTTGAAGTGGTGGCCTAACTACGGCTACACTAGAAGAACAGTATTT
GGTATCTGCGCTCTGCTGAAGCCAGTTACCTTCGGAAAAAGAGTTGGTAGCTCTTGATCCGGCAAACAAA
CCACCGCTGGTAGCGGTGGTTTTTTTGTTTGCAAGCAGCAGATTACGCGCAGAAAAAAAGGATCTCAAGA
AGATCCTTTGATCTTTTCTACGGGGTCTGACGCTCAGTGGAACGAAAACTCACGTTAAGGGATTTTGGTC
ATGAGATTATCAAAAAGGATCTTCACCTAGATCCTTTTAAATTAAAAATGAAGTTTTAAATCAATCTAAA
GTATATATGAGTAAACTTGGTCTGACAGCGGCCGCAAATGCTAAACCACTGCAGTGGTTACCAGTGCTTG
ATCAGTGAGGCACCGATCTCAGCGATCTGCCTATTTCGTTCGTCCATAGTGGCCTGACTCCCCGTCGTGT
AGATCACTACGATTCGTGAGGGCTTACCATCAGGCCCCAGCGCAGCAATGATGCCGCGAGAGCCGCGTTC
ACCGGCCCCCGATTTGTCAGCAATGAACCAGCCAGCAGGGAGGGCCGAGCGAAGAAGTGGTCCTGCTACT
TTGTCCGCCTCCATCCAGTCTATGAGCTGCTGTCGTGATGCTAGAGTAAGAAGTTCGCCAGTGAGTAGTT
TCCGAAGAGTTGTGGCCATTGCTACTGGCATCGTGGTATCACGCTCGTCGTTCGGTATGGCTTCGTTCAA
CTCTGGTTCCCAGCGGTCAAGCCGGGTCACATGATCACCCATATTATGAAGAAATGCAGTCAGCTCCTTA
GGGCCTCCGATCGTTGTCAGAAGTAAGTTGGCCGCGGTGTTGTCGCTCATGGTAATGGCAGCACTACACA
ATTCTCTTACCGTCATGCCATCCGTAAGATGCTTTTCCGTGACCGGCGAGTACTCAACCAAGTCGTTTTG
TGAGTAGTGTATACGGCGACCAAGCTGCTCTTGCCCGGCGTCTATACGGGACAACACCGCGCCACATAGC
AGTACTTTGAAAGTGCTCATCATCGGGAATCGTTCTTCGGGGCGGAAAGACTCAAGGATCTTGCCGCTAT
TGAGATCCAGTTCGATATAGCCCACTCTTGCACCCAGTTGATCTTCAGCATCTTTTACTTTCACCAGCGT
TTCGGGGTGTGCAAAAACAGGCAAGCAAAATGCCGCAAAGAAGGGAATGAGTGCGACACGAAAATGTTGG
ATGCTCATACTCGTCCTTTTTCAATATTATTGAAGCATTTATCAGGGTTACTAGTACGTCTCTCAAGGAT
AAGTAAGTAATATTAAGGTACGGGAGGTATTGGACAGGCCGCAATAAAATATCTTTATTTTCATTACATC
TGTGTGTTGGTTTTTTGTGTGAATCGATAGTACTAACATACGCTCTCCATCAAAACAAAACGAAACAAAA
CAAACTAGCAAAATAGGCTGTCCCCAGTGCAAGTGCAGGTGCCAGAACATTTCTCT
Features (pLannotate 1.2.2; 14 found; start..end, strand, type, name):
    143..174     +  promoter       minP: minimal TATA-box promoter with low basal activity
    207..1856    +  CDS            luciferase: firefly luciferase synthetic luc2 version of the luciferase gene
   1860..1979    +  CDS            hPEST: PEST degradation sequence from mouse ornithine decarboxylase human codon-optimized
   2031..2152    -  polyA_signal   SV40 poly(A) signal: SV40 polyadenylation signal
   2178..2309    -  CDS            LT_SV40 (fragment): Experimental evidence at protein level: Swiss-Prot protein existence level 1. Isoform 17kT antigen targets host RBL2 for degradation and promotes cell proliferation. Transactivates host cyclin A promoter through its J domain. From Simian virus 40 (SV40).
   2346..2703    +  promoter       SV40 promoter: SV40 enhancer and early promoter
   2734..3771    +  CDS            HygR: hygromycin B phosphotransferase confers resistance to hygromycin
   3795..3843    +  polyA_signal   poly(A) signal: synthetic polyadenylation signal
   3859..3990    +  CDS            TcR (fragment): tetracycline efflux protein; tet; confers resistance to tetracycline
   4170..4758    -  rep_origin     ori: high-copy-number ColE1/pMB1/pBR322/pUC origin of replication
   4958..5818    -  CDS            AmpR: β-lactamase confers resistance to ampicillin, carbenicillin, and related antibiotics
   5819..5860    -  promoter       AmpR promoter (fragment): bla
   5923..5971    +  polyA_signal   poly(A) signal: synthetic polyadenylation signal
   5985..6076    +  misc_feature   pause site: RNA polymerase II transcriptional pause signal from the human α2 globin gene
