[The description below was written by a language model from this plasmid's Addgene catalogue record and pLannotate feature annotations shown in this document.]
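Description:
pGL4 [luc2P/Gli-RE/Hygro] Vector is a mammalian luciferase reporter plasmid of about 6.1 kb built on the pGL4.24[luc2P/minP] backbone. It is designed to report the transcriptional activity of GLI-family factors. In bacteria it is maintained at high copy from a ColE1/pUC-type origin and selected with ampicillin through the β-lactamase gene. For mammalian cells it carries a separate hygromycin B phosphotransferase cassette, driven by the SV40 enhancer/early promoter and ended by a synthetic poly(A) signal, which allows stable reporter lines to be selected.

The reporter unit consists of minP, a minimal TATA-box promoter with low basal activity, followed by the synthetic luc2 firefly luciferase coding sequence. Luciferase is fused at its C-terminus to hPEST, a codon-optimised degradation motif from mouse ornithine decarboxylase, and the unit ends with an SV40 late-type polyadenylation signal. The PEST tag shortens the half-life of the luciferase protein, so the signal follows changes in transcription more closely than a stable reporter would. A synthetic poly(A) signal and an RNA polymerase II pause site from the human α2-globin gene lie upstream of the promoter region, where they reduce read-through transcription from the backbone and so lower background.

The catalogue entry lists the insert as human Gli (GLI1), but the vector name indicates that this is a Gli response element rather than a coding sequence. It is presumably located in the short unannotated stretch just upstream of minP. The automated feature table does not annotate this element, and the record gives neither the number nor the arrangement of binding sites. The short SV40 large T and TcR fragment hits are probably incidental annotations of flanking sequence. The design suits monitoring GLI-dependent transcription, as in Hedgehog pathway signalling, in transiently or stably transfected cells.
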