Addgene plasmid #236803: pGL4 [luc2P/Gli-RE/Hygro] Vector
Depositing lab: Promega Corporation.
Backbone
  Vector backbone: pGL4.24[luc2P/minP] Vector
  Vector type: Luciferase
  Selectable markers: Hygromycin
Growth in bacteria
  Bacterial resistance: Ampicillin, 100 μg/mL
  Growth temperature: 37°C
  Growth strain: DH5alpha
  Copy number: High Copy
Gene/Insert
  Gene/Insert name: Gli
  Species: H. sapiens (human)
  Mutation: None
  Entrez Gene: GLI1 (a.k.a. GLI, PAPA8, PPD1)
  Promoter: minP
  Cloning method: Other
How to cite: pGL4 [luc2P/Gli-RE/Hygro] Vector was a gift from Promega Corporation (Addgene plasmid # 236803 ; http://n2t.net/addgene:236803 ; RRID:Addgene_236803)
